Addgene plasmid #183357: pMSCV-IRES-GFP-redesigned-human-Caspase-4_ANR261ENP_D315H_M318K_T352K
Purpose: Expression of mammalian inflammatory caspase gene in mammalian cells by retroviral transduction
Depositing lab: Jonathan Kagan. Depositing organization: Boston Children's Hospital. Publication: Evolution-inspired redesign of the LPS receptor caspase-4 into an interleukin-1beta converting enzyme. Devant P, Cao A, Kagan JC. Sci Immunol. 2021 Aug 10;6(62). doi: 10.1126/sciimmunol.abh3567. PubMed 34734155.
Backbone
  Vector backbone: pMSCV-IRES-EGFP
  Backbone size w/o insert (bp): 6400
  Vector type: Retroviral
Growth in bacteria
  Bacterial resistance: Ampicillin, 100 μg/mL
  Growth temperature: 37°C
  Growth strain: NEB Stable
  Copy number: High Copy
Gene/Insert
  Gene/Insert name: Caspase-4 with ICE activity (alt name: Caspase-4 quadruple mutant)
  Species: H. sapiens (human)
  Insert size (bp): 1100
  Mutation: ANR261ENP, D315H, M318K, T352K
  Entrez Gene: CASP4 (a.k.a. ICE(rel)II, ICEREL-II, ICH-2, Mih1, Mih1/TX, TX)
  Promoter: MESV
  Tag / fusion protein: Myc (N terminal on insert)
  Cloning method: Restriction Enzyme; 5′ cloning site NotI (not destroyed); 3′ cloning site SalI (not destroyed)
  Sequencing primers: 5′ MSCV-fwd; 3′ MSCV-rev
Terms and licenses: Academic/Nonprofit Terms; Industry Terms: Not Available to Industry
How to cite: pMSCV-IRES-GFP-redesigned-human-Caspase-4_ANR261ENP_D315H_M318K_T352K was a gift from Jonathan Kagan (Addgene plasmid # 183357 ; http://n2t.net/addgene:183357 ; RRID:Addgene_183357)
