[The description below was written by a language model from this plasmid's Addgene catalogue record and pLannotate feature annotations shown in this document.]
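Description:
pMSCV-IRES-GFP-redesigned-human-Caspase-4_ANR261ENP_D315H_M318K_T352K is a gammaretroviral transfer plasmid built on the pMSCV-IRES-EGFP backbone for expressing an engineered human inflammatory caspase in mammalian cells by retroviral transduction. The sequenced plasmid is about 7.6 kb. It is propagated in E. coli through a high-copy ColE1/pUC-type origin and selected with ampicillin via the β-lactamase gene. The remaining bacterial annotations (fragments of lacI, lacZα, rop, bom and TcR, plus a lac promoter/operator) are non-functional remnants of the cloning history.

The viral cassette is flanked by 5′ and 3′ long terminal repeats from murine embryonic stem cell virus. Downstream of the 5′ LTR lie the MESV Ψ packaging signal and a truncated gag segment lacking its start codon, which together support efficient encapsidation of the genomic RNA when gag, pol and env are provided in trans by packaging cells. The 5′ LTR also serves as the promoter. The insert, cloned between NotI and SalI, is human CASP4 carrying the substitutions ANR261ENP, D315H, M318K and T352K, described in the record as a quadruple mutant with ICE (interleukin-1β converting enzyme) activity, and is recorded as carrying an N-terminal Myc tag, although the tag is not separately annotated in the feature table. An EMCV IRES follows the caspase coding sequence and drives translation of EGFP from the same bicistronic transcript, so transduced cells can be identified or sorted by fluorescence. The construct is suited to stably introducing this redesigned caspase-4 into cells to study how its substrate specificity and inflammatory signalling differ from those of the native LPS receptor.
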