Features (pLannotate 1.2.2; 20 found; start..end, strand, type, name):
    215..1345    +  CDS            CASP4: CASP4_HUMAN - Also known as ICH2 From Homo sapiens (Human).
   1349..1382    -  misc_feature   MCS (fragment): pBluescript multiple cloning site
   1484..1946    +  misc_feature   IRES: internal ribosome entry site (IRES) of the encephalomyocarditis virus (EMCV)
   1960..2679    +  CDS            EGFP: the original enhanced GFP (Yang et al., 1996) mammalian codon-optimized
   2741..3255    +  LTR            3' LTR: 3' long terminal repeat from murine embryonic stem cell virus
   3417..3433    -  protein_bind   lac operator: The lac repressor binds to the lac operator to inhibit transcription in E. coli. This inhibition can be relieved by adding lactose or isopropyl-β-D-thiogalactopyranoside (IPTG). lac repressor encoded by lacI
   3441..3471    -  promoter       lac promoter: promoter for the E. coli lac operon
   3486..3507    -  protein_bind   CAP binding site: CAP binding activates transcription in the presence of cAMP. E. coli catabolite activator protein
   3520..3612    -  CDS            lacI (fragment): lac repressor; lacI; The lac repressor binds to the lac operator to inhibit transcription in E. coli. This inhibition can be relieved by adding lactose or isopropyl-β-D-thiogalactopyranoside (IPTG).
   3795..4383    -  rep_origin     ori: high-copy-number ColE1/pMB1/pBR322/pUC origin of replication
   4554..5414    -  CDS            AmpR: β-lactamase; bla; confers resistance to ampicillin, carbenicillin, and related antibiotics
   5415..5519    -  promoter       AmpR promoter: bla
   5614..5649    +  CDS            rop (fragment): Rop protein, which maintains plasmids at low copy number; rop
   5751..5850    +  misc_feature   bom (fragment): basis of mobility region from pBR322
   5856..6005    -  CDS            lacZα (fragment): LacZα fragment of β-galactosidase; lacZ fragment
   6005..6206    -  CDS            TcR (fragment): tetracycline efflux protein; tet; confers resistance to tetracycline
   6207..6305    +  CDS            env (fragment): murine leukemia virus gPr80 envelope polyprotein precursor; env; proteolytically cleaved into gp70SU and p15TM subunits
   6347..6863    +  LTR            5' LTR: 5' long terminal repeat from murine embryonic stem cell virus
   6927..7268    +  misc_feature   MESV Ψ: packaging signal of murine embryonic stem cell virus
   7335..143     +  CDS            gag (truncated) (across the origin): truncated Moloney murine leukemia virus (MMLV) gag gene lacking the start codon
>Addgene plasmid #183357 | pMSCV-IRES-GFP-redesigned-human-Caspase-4_ANR261ENP_D315H_M318K_T352K | addgene full sequence | sequence record 361152 | Addgene NGS Result
CCCCTCCCTGGGTCAAGCCCTTTGTACACCCTAAGCCTCCGCCTCCTCTTCCTCCATCCGCCCCGTCTCT
CCCCCTTGAACCTCCTCGTTCGACCCCGCCTCGATCCTCCCTTTATCCAGCCCTCACTCCTTCTCTAGGC
GCCGGAATTAGATCTCTCGAGATCGATGCGGCCGCGCCACCATGGAACAAAAACTCATCTCAGAAGAGGA
TCTGATGGCAGAAGGCAACCACAGAAAAAAGCCACTTAAGGTGTTGGAATCCCTGGGCAAAGATTTCCTC
ACTGGTGTTTTGGATAACTTGGTGGAACAAAATGTACTGAACTGGAAGGAAGAGGAAAAAAAGAAATATT
ACGATGCTAAAACTGAAGACAAAGTTCGGGTCATGGCAGACTCTATGCAAGAGAAGCAACGTATGGCAGG
ACAAATGCTTCTTCAAACCTTTTTTAACATAGACCAAATATCCCCCAATAAAAAAGCTCATCCGAATATG
GAGGCTGGACCACCTGAGTCAGGAGAATCTACAGATGCCCTCAAGCTTTGTCCTCATGAAGAATTCCTGA
GACTATGTAAAGAAAGAGCTGAAGAGATCTATCCAATAAAGGAGAGAAACAACCGCACACGCCTGGCTCT
CATCATATGCAATACAGAGTTTGACCATCTGCCTCCGAGGAATGGAGCTGACTTTGACATCACAGGGATG
AAGGAGCTACTTGAGGGTCTGGACTATAGTGTAGATGTAGAAGAGAATCTGACAGCCAGGGATATGGAGT
CAGCGCTGAGGGCATTTGCTACCAGACCAGAGCACAAGTCCTCTGACAGCACATTCTTGGTACTCATGTC
TCATGGCATCCTGGAGGGAATCTGCGGAACTGTGCATGATGAGAAAAAACCAGATGTGCTGCTTTATGAC
ACCATCTTCCAGATATTCAACAACCGCAACTGCCTCAGTCTGAAGGACAAACCCAAGGTCATCATTGTCC
AGGCCTGCAGAGGTGAAAACCCGGGGGAACTGTGGGTCAGAGACTCTCCAGCATCCTTGGAAGTGGCCTC
TTCACAGTCATCTGAGAACCTAGAGGAAGATGCTGTTTACAAGACCCACGTGGAGAAGGACTTCATTGCT
TTCTGCTCTTCAACGCCACACAACGTGTCCTGGAGACACAGCACAAAAGGCTCTATCTTCATCACACAAC
TCATCACATGCTTCCAGAAATATTCTTGGTGCTGCCACCTAGAGGAAGTATTTCGGAAGGTACAGCAATC
ATTTGAAAAACCAAGGGCCAAAGCTCAAATGCCCACCATAGAACGACTGTCCATGACAAGATATTTCTAC
CTCTTTCCTGGCAATTGAGTCGACGGTATCGATAAGCTTGATATCGAATTCCGCCCCCCCCCCTAACGTT
ACTGGCCGAAGCCGCTTGGAATAAGGCCGGTGTGCGTTTGTCTATATGTTATTTTCCACCATATTGCCGT
CTTTTGGCAATGTGAGGGCCCGGAAACCTGGCCCTGTCTTCTTGACGAGCATTCCTAGGGGTCTTTCCCC
TCTCGCCAAAGGAATGCAAGGTCTGTTGAATGTCGTGAAGGAAGCAGTTCCTCTGGAAGCTTCTTGAAGA
CAAACAACGTCTGTAGCGACCCTTTGCAGGCAGCGGAACCCCCCACCTGGCGACAGGTGCCTCTGCGGCC
AAAAGCCACGTGTATAAGATACACCTGCAAAGGCGGCACAACCCCAGTGCCACGTTGTGAGTTGGATAGT
TGTGGAAAGAGTCAAATGGCTCTCCTCAAGCGTATTCAACAAGGGGCTGAAGGATGCCCAGAAGGTACCC
CATTGTATGGGATCTGATCTGGGGCCTCGGTGCACATGCTTTACATGTGTTTAGTCGAGGTTAAAAAAAC
GTCTAGGCCCCCCGAACCACGGGGACGTGGTTTTCCTTTGAAAAACACGATGATAATATGGCCACAACCA
TGGTGAGCAAGGGCGAGGAGCTGTTCACCGGGGTGGTGCCCATCCTGGTCGAGCTGGACGGCGACGTAAA
CGGCCACAAGTTCAGCGTGTCTGGCGAGGGCGAGGGCGATGCCACCTACGGCAAGCTGACCCTGAAGTTC
ATCTGCACCACCGGCAAGCTGCCCGTGCCCTGGCCCACCCTCGTGACCACCCTGACCTACGGCGTGCAGT
GCTTCAGCCGCTACCCCGACCACATGAAGCAGCACGACTTCTTCAAGTCCGCCATGCCCGAAGGCTACGT
CCAGGAGCGCACCATCTTCTTCAAGGACGACGGCAACTACAAGACCCGCGCCGAGGTGAAGTTCGAGGGC
GACACCCTGGTGAACCGCATCGAGCTGAAGGGCATCGACTTCAAGGAGGACGGCAACATCCTGGGGCACA
AGCTGGAGTACAACTACAACAGCCACAACGTCTATATCATGGCCGACAAGCAGAAGAACGGCATCAAGGC
GAACTTCAAGATCCGCCACAACATCGAGGACGGCAGCGTGCAGCTCGCCGACCACTACCAGCAGAACACC
CCCATCGGCGACGGCCCCGTGCTGCTGCCCGACAACCACTACCTGAGCACCCAGTCCGCCCTGAGCAAAG
ACCCCAACGAGAAGCGCGATCACATGGTCCTGCTGGAGTTCGTGACCGCCGCCGGGATCACTCTCGGCAT
GGACGAGCTGTACAAGTAATGAATTAATTAAGAATTCGATAAAATAAAAGATTTTATTTAGTCTCCAGAA
AAAGGGGGGAATGAAAGACCCCACCTGTAGGTTTGGCAAGCTAGCTTAAGTAACGCCATTTTGCAAGGCA
TGGAAAATACATAACTGAGAATAGAGAAGTTCAGATCAAGGTTAGGAACAGAGAGACAGCAGAATATGGG
CCAAACAGGATATCTGTGGTAAGCAGTTCCTGCCCCGGCTCAGGGCCAAGAACAGATGGTCCCCAGATGC
GGTCCCGCCCTCAGCAGTTTCTAGAGAACCATCAGATGTTTCCAGGGTGCCCCAAGGACCTGAAATGACC
CTGTGCCTTATTTGAACTAACCAATCAGTTCGCTTCTCGCTTCTGTTCGCGCGCTTCTGCTCCCCGAGCT
CAATAAAAGAGCCCACAACCCCTCACTCGGCGCGCCAGTCCTCCGATAGACTGCGTCGCCCGGGTACCCG
TGTATCCAATAAACCCTCTTGCAGTTGCATCCGACTTGTGGTCTCGCTGTTCCTTGGGAGGGTCTCCTCT
GAGTGATTGACTACCCGTCAGCGGGGGTCTTTCATGGGTAACAGTTTCTTGAAGTTGGAGAACAACATTC
TGAGGGTAGGAGTCGAATATTAAGTAATCCTGACTCAATTAGCCACTGTTTTGAATCCACATACTCCAAT
ACTCCTGAAATAGTTCATTATGGACAGCGCAGAAAGAGCTGGGGAGAATTGTGAAATTGTTATCCGCTCA
CAATTCCACACAACATACGAGCCGGAAGCATAAAGTGTAAAGCCTGGGGTGCCTAATGAGTGAGCTAACT
CACATTAATTGCGTTGCGCTCACTGCCCGCTTTCCAGTCGGGAAACCTGTCGTGCCAGCTGCATTAATGA
ATCGGCCAACGCGCGGGGAGAGGCGGTTTGCGTATTGGGCGCTCTTCCGCTTCCTCGCTCACTGACTCGC
TGCGCTCGGTCGTTCGGCTGCGGCGAGCGGTATCAGCTCACTCAAAGGCGGTAATACGGTTATCCACAGA
ATCAGGGGATAACGCAGGAAAGAACATGTGAGCAAAAGGCCAGCAAAAGGCCAGGAACCGTAAAAAGGCC
GCGTTGCTGGCGTTTTTCCATAGGCTCCGCCCCCCTGACGAGCATCACAAAAATCGACGCTCAAGTCAGA
GGTGGCGAAACCCGACAGGACTATAAAGATACCAGGCGTTTCCCCCTGGAAGCTCCCTCGTGCGCTCTCC
TGTTCCGACCCTGCCGCTTACCGGATACCTGTCCGCCTTTCTCCCTTCGGGAAGCGTGGCGCTTTCTCAT
AGCTCACGCTGTAGGTATCTCAGTTCGGTGTAGGTCGTTCGCTCCAAGCTGGGCTGTGTGCACGAACCCC
CCGTTCAGCCCGACCGCTGCGCCTTATCCGGTAACTATCGTCTTGAGTCCAACCCGGTAAGACACGACTT
ATCGCCACTGGCAGCAGCCACTGGTAACAGGATTAGCAGAGCGAGGTATGTAGGCGGTGCTACAGAGTTC
TTGAAGTGGTGGCCTAACTACGGCTACACTAGAAGAACAGTATTTGGTATCTGCGCTCTGCTGAAGCCAG
TTACCTTCGGAAAAAGAGTTGGTAGCTCTTGATCCGGCAAACAAACCACCGCTGGTAGCGGTGGTTTTTT
TGTTTGCAAGCAGCAGATTACGCGCAGAAAAAAAGGATCTCAAGAAGATCCTTTGATCTTTTCTACGGGG
TCTGACGCTCAGTGGAACGAAAACTCACGTTAAGGGATTTTGGTCATGAGATTATCAAAAAGGATCTTCA
CCTAGATCCTTTTAAATTAAAAATGAAGTTTTAAATCAATCTAAAGTATATATGAGTAAACTTGGTCTGA
CAGTTACCAATGCTTAATCAGTGAGGCACCTATCTCAGCGATCTGTCTATTTCGTTCATCCATAGTTGCC
TGACTCCCCGTCGTGTAGATAACTACGATACGGGAGGGCTTACCATCTGGCCCCAGTGCTGCAATGATAC
CGCGAGACCCACGCTCACCGGCTCCAGATTTATCAGCAATAAACCAGCCAGCCGGAAGGGCCGAGCGCAG
AAGTGGTCCTGCAACTTTATCCGCCTCCATCCAGTCTATTAATTGTTGCCGGGAAGCTAGAGTAAGTAGT
TCGCCAGTTAATAGTTTGCGCAACGTTGTTGCCATTGCTACAGGCATCGTGGTGTCACGCTCGTCGTTTG
GTATGGCTTCATTCAGCTCCGGTTCCCAACGATCAAGGCGAGTTACATGATCCCCCATGTTGTGCAAAAA
AGCGGTTAGCTCCTTCGGTCCTCCGATCGTTGTCAGAAGTAAGTTGGCCGCAGTGTTATCACTCATGGTT
ATGGCAGCACTGCATAATTCTCTTACTGTCATGCCATCCGTAAGATGCTTTTCTGTGACTGGTGAGTACT
CAACCAAGTCATTCTGAGAATAGTGTATGCGGCGACCGAGTTGCTCTTGCCCGGCGTCAATACGGGATAA
TACCGCGCCACATAGCAGAACTTTAAAAGTGCTCATCATTGGAAAACGTTCTTCGGGGCGAAAACTCTCA
AGGATCTTACCGCTGTTGAGATCCAGTTCGATGTAACCCACTCGTGCACCCAACTGATCTTCAGCATCTT
TTACTTTCACCAGCGTTTCTGGGTGAGCAAAAACAGGAAGGCAAAATGCCGCAAAAAAGGGAATAAGGGC
GACACGGAAATGTTGAATACTCATACTCTTCCTTTTTCAATATTATTGAAGCATTTATCAGGGTTATTGT
CTCATGAGCGGATACATATTTGAATGTATTTAGAAAAATAAACAAATAGGGGTTCCGCGCACATTTCCCC
GAAAAGTGCCACCTGACGTCTAAGAAACCATTATTATCATGACATTAACCTATAAAAATAGGCGTATCAC
GAGGCCCTTTCGTCTCGCGCGTTTCGGTGATGACGGTGAAAACCTCTGACACATGCAGCTCCCGGAGACG
GTCACAGCTTGTCTGTAAGCGGATGCCGGGAGCAGACAAGCCCGTCAGGGCGCGTCAGCGGGTGTTGGCG
GGTGTCGGGGCTGGCTTAACTATGCGGCATCAGAGCAGATTGTACTGAGAGTGCACCATATGCGGTGTGA
AATACCGCACAGATGCGTAAGGAGAAAATACCGCATCAGGCGCCATTCGCCATTCAGGCTGCGCAACTGT
TGGGAAGGGCGATCGGTGCGGGCCTCTTCGCTATTACGCCAGCTGGCGAAAGGGGGATGTGCTGCAAGGC
GATTAAGTTGGGTAACGCCAGGGTTTTCCCAGTCACGACGTTGTAAAACGACGGCGCAAGGAATGGTGCA
TGCAAGGAGATGGCGCCCAACAGTCCCCCGGCCACGGGGCCTGCCACCATACCCACGCCGAAACAAGCGC
TCATGAGCCCGAAGTGGCGAGCCCGATCTTCCCCATCGGTGATGTCGGCGATATAGGCGCCAGCAACCGC
ACCTGTGGCGCCGGTGATGCCGGCCACGATGCGTCCGGCGTAGAGGCGATTAGTCCAATTTGTTAAAGAC
AGGATATCAGTGGTCCAGGCTCTAGTTTTGACTCAACAATATCACCAGCTGAAGCCTATAGAGTACGAGC
CATAGATAAAATAAAAGATTTTATTTAGTCTCCAGAAAAAGGGGGGAATGAAAGACCCCACCTGTAGGTT
TGGCAAGCTAGCTTAAGTAACGCCATTTTGCAAGGCATGGAAAATACATAACTGAGAATAGAGAAGTTCA
GATCAAGGTTAGGAACAGAGAGACAGCAGAATATGGGCCAAACAGGATATCTGTGGTAAGCAGTTCCTGC
CCCGGCTCAGGGCCAAGAACAGATGGTCCCCAGATGCGGTCCCGCCCTCAGCAGTTTCTAGAGAACCATC
AGATGTTTCCAGGGTGCCCCAAGGACCTGAAATGACCCTGTGCCTTATTTGAACTAACCAATCAGTTCGC
TTCTCGCTTCTGTTCGCGCGCTTCTGCTCCCCGAGCTCAATAAAAGAGCCCACAACCCCTCACTCGGCGC
GCCAGTCCTCCGATAGACTGCGTCGCCCGGGTACCCGTATTCCCAATAAAGCCTCTTGCTGTTTGCATCC
GAATCGTGGACTCGCTGATCCTTGGGAGGGTCTCCTCAGATTGATTGACTGCCCACCTCGGGGGTCTTTC
ATTTGGAGGTTCCACCGAGATTTGGAGACCCCTGCCCAGGGACCACCGACCCCCCCGCCGGGAGGTAAGC
TGGCCAGCGGTCGTTTCGTGTCTGTCTCTGTCTTTGTGCGTGTTTGTGCCGGCATCTAATGTTTGCGCCT
GCGTCTGTACTAGTTAGCTAACTAGCTCTGTATCTGGCGGACCCGTGGTGGAACTGACGAGTTCTGAACA
CCCGGCCGCAACCCTGGGAGACGTCCCAGGGACTTTGGGGGCCGTTTTTGTGGCCCGACCTGAGGAAGGG
AGTCGATGTGGAATCCGACCCCGTCAGGATATGTGGTTCTGGTAGGAGACGAGAACCTAAAACAGTTCCC
GCCTCCGTCTGAATTTTTGCTTTCGGTTTGGAACCGAAGCCGCGCGTCTTGTCTGCTGCAGCGCTGCAGC
ATCGTTCTGTGTTGTCTCTGTCTGACTGTGTTTCTGTATTTGTCTGAAAATTAGGGCCAGACTGTTACCA
CTCCCTTAAGTTTGACCTTAGGTCACTGGAAAGATGTCGAGCGGATCGCTCACAACCAGTCGGTAGATGT
CAAGAAGAGACGTTGGGTTACCTTCTGCTCTGCAGAATGGCCAACCTTTAACGTCGGATGGCCGCGAGAC
GGCACCTTTAACCGAGACCTCATCACCCAGGTTAAGATCAAGGTCTTTTCACCTGGCCCGCATGGACACC
CAGACCAGGTCCCCTACATCGTGACCTGGGAAGCCTTGGCTTTTGACC
